>Addgene plasmid #12882 | DCT.VV.Orf194 | addgene partial sequence | sequence record 19271 | T7 5'-TAATACGACTCACTATAGGG-3'
GTACCCTTCACCGAATTCCAGCTGACCACCATGCTGCAACAACTATCTCCTATTAATATAGAAACTAAAA
AAGCAATTTCTAACGCGCGATTGAAGCCGTTAGACATACATTATAATGAGTCGAAACCAACCACTATCCA
GAACACTGGAAAACTAGTAAGGATTAATTTTAAAGGAGGATATATAAGTGGAGGGTTTCTCCCCAATGAA
TATGTGTTATCATCACTACATATATATTGGGGAAAGGAAGACGATTATGGATCCAATCACTTGATAGATG
TGTACAAATACTCTGGAGAGATTAATCTTGTTCATTGGAATAAGAAAAAATATAGTTCTTATGAAGAGGC
AAAAAAACACGATGATGGACTTATCATTATTTCTATATTCTTACAAGTATTGGATCATAAAAATGTATAT
TTTCAAAAGATAGTTAATCAATTGGATTCCATTAGATCCGCCAATACGTCTGCACCGTTTGATTCAGTAT
TTTATCTAGACAATTTGCTGCCTAGTAAGTTGGATTATTTTACATATCTAGGAACAACTATCAACCACTC
TGCAGACGCTGTATGGATAATTTTTCCAACGCCAATAAACATTCATTCTGATCAACTATCTAAATTCAGA
ACACTATTGTCGTCGTCTAATCATGATGGAAAACCGCATTATATAACAGAGAACTATAGAAATCCGTATA
AATTGAACGACGACACGCAAGTAT
