[The description below was written by a language model from this plasmid's Addgene catalogue record.]
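Description:
DCT.VV.Orf194 is a mammalian expression plasmid built on the commercial pcDNA 3.1D V5-His-TOPO backbone (about 5.5 kb without insert) and carrying a single vaccinia virus open reading frame. It is propagated in E. coli as a high-copy plasmid under ampicillin selection, and it carries a neomycin resistance marker so that transfected mammalian cells can be selected with G418. The record does not include a feature table. From general knowledge of this backbone family, expression is normally driven by the CMV immediate-early promoter, with an upstream T7 promoter (consistent with the T7 sequencing primer listed) and an optional C-terminal V5 epitope and polyhistidine tag. Whether the insert is in frame with those tags is not stated.

The insert is a 915 bp vaccinia virus ORF designated Orf194 within this library, also annotated as an IMV (intracellular mature virion) membrane protein and as VV_WR_113. It is recorded as flanked by intact BamHI sites on both the 5′ and 3′ sides, so it can be excised with that enzyme. The plasmid and insert names apply only to this collection, and the corresponding Copenhagen and WR strain gene names are given in a supplementary spreadsheet accompanying the kit.

The construct belongs to a library of individually cloned vaccinia ORFs, associated with work to identify poxvirus CD8+ T cell determinants relevant to the design and characterization of smallpox vaccines. It was made for screening purposes, and the depositors caution that the cloned sequence may differ from the current canonical GenBank version, so the insert sequence should be verified before the plasmid is relied on for protein-level work.
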