Addgene plasmid #12882: DCT.VV.Orf194
Purpose: This plasmid was designed for screening purposes and may contain discrepancies relative to the current canonical GenBank version of the gene.
Depositing lab: Jack Bennink & Jon Yewdell. Depositing organization: National Institute of Allergy and Infectious Diseases (NIAID). Publication: Identification of poxvirus CD8+ T cell determinants to enable rational design and characterization of smallpox vaccines. Tscharke DC, Karupiah G, Zhou J, Palmore T, Irvine KR, Haeryfar SM, Williams S, Sidney J, Sette A, Bennink JR, Yewdell JW. J Exp Med. 2005 January 3; 201(1): 95–104. 10.1084/jem.20041912 PubMed 15623576.
Backbone
  Vector backbone: pcDNA 3.1D V5-His-TOPO
  Backbone manufacturer: Invitrogen
  Backbone size w/o insert (bp): 5514
  Vector type: Mammalian Expression
  Selectable markers: Neomycin (select with G418)
Growth in bacteria
  Bacterial resistance: Ampicillin, 100 μg/mL
  Growth temperature: 37°C
  Growth strain: DH5alpha
  Copy number: High Copy
Gene/Insert
  Gene/Insert name: VV.Orf194 (alt names: IMV membrane protein; VV_WR_113)
  Species: Vaccinia Virus
  Insert size (bp): 915
  GenBank ID: 9791043
  Cloning method: Restriction Enzyme; 5′ cloning site BamHI (not destroyed); 3′ cloning site BamHI (not destroyed)
  Sequencing primers: 5′ Universal T7
Terms and licenses: Academic/Nonprofit Terms; Industry Terms: Not Available to Industry
Depositor comments: Please see the Vaccinia kit page ( https://www.addgene.org/vvorf/ ) for more information. The kit page contains the supplemental VVOrfData spreadsheet, which includes important information about this plasmid. The plasmid and insert names provided here relate only to this library. The name of the ORF (if present) in VACV strain Copenhagen and the name of the ORF (if annotated) in VACV strain WR sequence can be found in VVOrfData spreadsheet. Please note that the amino acid sequence given for each ORF in the spreadsheet may contain some errors. Additionally, changes from the expected sequence may be present in these plasmids. Please see Addgene's quality control sequence and sequencing notes in the VVOrfData spreadsheet before ordering this plasmid.
How to cite: DCT.VV.Orf194 was a gift from Jack Bennink & Jon Yewdell (Addgene plasmid # 12882 ; http://n2t.net/addgene:12882 ; RRID:Addgene_12882)
